>Addgene plasmid #71901 | pAC1403-pCR8-Clover_NLSPUFc | depositor full sequence | sequence record 134398 | pAC1403-pCR8-Clover_NLSPUFc sequence 4694 bps
CTTTCCTGCGTTATCCCCTGATTCTGTGGATAACCGTATTACCGCCTTTGAGTGAGCTGATACCGCTCGC
CGCAGCCGAACGACCGAGCGCAGCGAGTCAGTGAGCGAGGAAGCGGAAGAGCGCCCAATACGCAAACCGC
CTCTCCCCGCGCGTTGGCCGATTCATTAATGCAGCTGGCACGACAGGTTTCCCGACTGGAAAGCGGGCAG
TGAGCGCAACGCAATTAATACGCGTACCGCTAGCCAGGAAGAGTTTGTAGAAACGCAAAAAGGCCATCCG
TCAGGATGGCCTTCTGCTTAGTTTGATGCCTGGCAGTTTATGGCGGGCGTCCTGCCCGCCACCCTCCGGG
CCGTTGCTTCACAACGTTCAAATCCGCTCCCGGCGGATTTGTCCTACTCAGGAGAGCGTTCACCGACAAA
CAACAGATAAAACGAAAGGCCCAGTCTTCCGACTGAGCCTTTCGTTTTATTTGATGCCTGGCAGTTCCCT
ACTCTCGCGTTAACGCTAGCATGGATGTTTTCCCAGTCACGACGTTGTAAAACGACGGCCAGTCTTAAGC
TCGGGCCCCAAATAATGATTTTATTTTGACTGATAGTGACCTGTTCGTTGCAACAAATTGATGAGCAATG
CTTTTTTATAATGCCAACTTTGTACAAAAAAGCAGGCTCCGAATTCACCGGTGCCGCCACCATGGTGAGC
AAGGGCGAGGAGCTGTTCACCGGGGTGGTGCCCATCCTGGTCGAGCTGGACGGCGACGTAAACGGCCACA
AGTTCAGCGTCCGCGGCGAGGGCGAGGGCGATGCCACCAACGGCAAGCTGACCCTGAAGTTCATCTGCAC
CACCGGCAAGCTGCCCGTGCCCTGGCCCACCCTCGTGACCACCTTCGGCTACGGCGTGGCCTGCTTCAGC
CGCTACCCCGACCACATGAAGCAGCACGACTTCTTCAAGTCCGCCATGCCCGAAGGCTACGTCCAGGAGC
GCACCATCTCTTTCAAGGACGACGGTACCTACAAGACCCGCGCCGAGGTGAAGTTCGAGGGCGACACCCT
GGTGAACCGCATCGAGCTGAAGGGCATCGACTTCAAGGAGGACGGCAACATCCTGGGGCACAAGCTGGAG
TACAACTTCAACAGCCACAACGTCTATATCACGGCCGACAAGCAGAAGAACGGCATCAAGGCTAACTTCA
AGATCCGCCACAACGTTGAGGACGGCAGCGTGCAGCTCGCCGACCACTACCAGCAGAACACCCCCATCGG
CGACGGCCCCGTGCTGCTGCCCGACAACCACTACCTGAGCCATCAGTCCGCCCTGAGCAAAGACCCCAAC
GAGAAGCGCGATCACATGGTCCTGCTGGAGTTCGTGACCGCCGCCGGGATTACACATGGCATGGACGAGC
TGTACAAGTCTAGAGGGCCCTATTCTATAGTGTCACCTAAATGCGGAGGCGGCGGTAGCGGGCCGGCCGG
GATCCTCCCCCCCAAGAAAAAGAGGAAGGTATCTAGAGGCCGCAGCCGCCTTTTGGAAGATTTTCGAAAC
AACCGGTACCCCAATTTACAACTGCGGGAGATTGCTGGACATATAATGGAATTTTCCCAAGACCAGCATG
GGTCCAGATTCATTCAGCTGAAACTGGAGCGTGCCACACCAGCTGAGCGCCAGCTTGTCTTCAATGAAAT
CCTCCAGGCTGCCTACCAACTCATGGTGGATGTGTTTGGTAATTACGTCATTCAGAAGTTCTTTGAATTT
GGCAGTCTTGAACAGAAGCTGGCTTTGGCAGAACGGATTCGAGGCCACGTCCTGTCATTGGCACTACAGA
TGTATGGCAGCCGTGTTATCGAGAAAGCTCTTGAGTTTATTCCTTCAGACCAGCAGAATGAGATGGTTCG
GGAACTAGATGGCCATGTCTTGAAGTGTGTGAAAGATCAGAATGGCAATCACGTGGTTCAGAAATGCATT
GAATGTGTACAGCCCCAGTCTTTGCAATTTATCATCGACGCGTTTAAGGGACAGGTATTTGCCTTATCCA
CACATCCTTATGGCTGCCGAGTGATTCAGAGAATCCTGGAGCACTGTCTCCCTGACCAGACACTCCCTAT
TTTAGAGGAGCTTCACCAGCACACAGAGCAGCTGGTACAGGATCAATATGGAAGTTATGTAATCGAACAT
GTACTGGAGCACGGTCGTCCTGAGGATAAAAGCAAAATTGTAGCAGAAATCCGAGGCAATGTACTTGTAT
TGAGTCAGCACAAATTTGCAAACAATGTTGTGCAGAAGTGTGTTACTCACGCCTCACGTACGGAGCGCGC
TGTGCTCATCGACGAGGTGTGCACCATGAACGACGGTCCCCACAGTGCCTTATACACCATGATGAAGGAC
CAGTATGCCAACTACGTGGTCCAGAAGATGATTGACGTGGCGGAGCCAGGCCAGCGGAAGATCGTCATGC
ATAAGATCCGGCCCCACATCGCAACTCTTCGTAAGTACACCTATGGCAAGCACATTCTGGCCAAGCTGGA
GAAGTACTACATGAAGAACGGTGTTGACTTAGGGTGATTAATTAAGAATTCGACCCAGCTTTCTTGTACA
AAGTTGGCATTATAAAAAATAATTGCTCATCAATTTGTTGCAACGAACAGGTCACTATCAGTCAAAATAA
AATCATTATTTGCCATCCAGCTGATATCCCCTATAGTGAGTCGTATTACATGGTCATAGCTGTTTCCTGG
CAGCTCTGGCCCGTGTCTCAAAATCTCTGATGTTACATTGCACAAGATAAAAATATATCATCATGCCTCC
TCTAGACCAGCCAGGACAGAAATGCCTCGACTTCGCTGCTGCCCAAGGTTGCCGGGTGACGCACACCGTG
GAAACGGATGAAGGCACGAACCCAGTGGACATAAGCCTGTTCGGTTCGTAAGCTGTAATGCAAGTAGCGT
ATGCGCTCACGCAACTGGTCCAGAACCTTGACCGAACGCAGCGGTGGTAACGGCGCAGTGGCGGTTTTCA
TGGCTTGTTATGACTGTTTTTTTGGGGTACAGTCTATGCCTCGGGCATCCAAGCAGCAAGCGCGTTACGC
CGTGGGTCGATGTTTGATGTTATGGAGCAGCAACGATGTTACGCAGCAGGGCAGTCGCCCTAAAACAAAG
TTAAACATCATGAGGGAAGCGGTGATCGCCGAAGTATCGACTCAACTATCAGAGGTAGTTGGCGTCATCG
AGCGCCATCTCGAACCGACGTTGCTGGCCGTACATTTGTACGGCTCCGCAGTGGATGGCGGCCTGAAGCC
ACACAGTGATATTGATTTGCTGGTTACGGTGACCGTAAGGCTTGATGAAACAACGCGGCGAGCTTTGATC
AACGACCTTTTGGAAACTTCGGCTTCCCCTGGAGAGAGCGAGATTCTCCGCGCTGTAGAAGTCACCATTG
TTGTGCACGACGACATCATTCCGTGGCGTTATCCAGCTAAGCGCGAACTGCAATTTGGAGAATGGCAGCG
CAATGACATTCTTGCAGGTATCTTCGAGCCAGCCACGATCGACATTGATCTGGCTATCTTGCTGACAAAA
GCAAGAGAACATAGCGTTGCCTTGGTAGGTCCAGCGGCGGAGGAACTCTTTGATCCGGTTCCTGAACAGG
ATCTATTTGAGGCGCTAAATGAAACCTTAACGCTATGGAACTCGCCGCCCGACTGGGCTGGCGATGAGCG
AAATGTAGTGCTTACGTTGTCCCGCATTTGGTACAGCGCAGTAACCGGCAAAATCGCGCCGAAGGATGTC
GCTGCCGACTGGGCAATGGAGCGCCTGCCGGCCCAGTATCAGCCCGTCATACTTGAAGCTAGACAGGCTT
ATCTTGGACAAGAAGAAGATCGCTTGGCCTCGCGCGCAGATCAGTTGGAAGAATTTGTCCACTACGTGAA
AGGCGAGATCACCAAGGTAGTCGGCAAATAACCCTCGAGCCACCCATGACCAAAATCCCTTAACGTGAGT
TACGCGTCGTTCCACTGAGCGTCAGACCCCGTAGAAAAGATCAAAGGATCTTCTTGAGATCCTTTTTTTC
TGCGCGTAATCTGCTGCTTGCAAACAAAAAAACCACCGCTACCAGCGGTGGTTTGTTTGCCGGATCAAGA
GCTACCAACTCTTTTTCCGAAGGTAACTGGCTTCAGCAGAGCGCAGATACCAAATACTGTCCTTCTAGTG
TAGCCGTAGTTAGGCCACCACTTCAAGAACTCTGTAGCACCGCCTACATACCTCGCTCTGCTAATCCTGT
TACCAGTGGCTGCTGCCAGTGGCGATAAGTCGTGTCTTACCGGGTTGGACTCAAGACGATAGTTACCGGA
TAAGGCGCAGCGGTCGGGCTGAACGGGGGGTTCGTGCACACAGCCCAGCTTGGAGCGAACGACCTACACC
GAACTGAGATACCTACAGCGTGAGCATTGAGAAAGCGCCACGCTTCCCGAAGGGAGAAAGGCGGACAGGT
ATCCGGTAAGCGGCAGGGTCGGAACAGGAGAGCGCACGAGGGAGCTTCCAGGGGGAAACGCCTGGTATCT
TTATAGTCCTGTCGGGTTTCGCCACCTCTGACTTGAGCGTCGATTTTTGTGATGCTCGTCAGGGGGGCGG
AGCCTATGGAAAAACGCCAGCAACGCGGCCTTTTTACGGTTCCTGGCCTTTTGCTGGCCTTTTGCTCACA
TGTT
Features (pLannotate 1.2.2; 14 found; start..end, strand, type, name):
    121..213     +  CDS            lacI (fragment): lac repressor; lacI; The lac repressor binds to the lac operator to inhibit transcription in E. coli. This inhibition can be relieved by adding lactose or isopropyl-β-D-thiogalactopyranoside (IPTG).
    268..295     -  terminator     rrnB T2 terminator: transcription terminator T2 from the E. coli rrnB gene
    427..470     +  terminator     rrnB T1 terminator: Escherichia coli rrnB; transcription terminator T1 from the E. coli rrnB gene
    517..553     -  CDS            lacZα (fragment): LacZα fragment of β-galactosidase; lacZ fragment
    569..668     +  protein_bind   attL1: mutant version of attL; recombination site for the Gateway® LR reaction LR Clonase™
    692..1408    +  CDS            Clover: Clover is a basic (constitutively fluorescent) green/yellow fluorescent protein published in 2012, derived from Aequorea victoria. It is reported to be a rapidly-maturing weak dimer with high acid sensitivity.
   1424..1442    -  promoter       SP6 promoter: promoter for bacteriophage SP6 RNA polymerase
   1508..2554    +  CDS            PUM1 (fragment): PUM1_HUMAN - Also known as KIAA0099 From Homo sapiens (Human).
   2573..2672    -  protein_bind   attL2: mutant version of attL; recombination site for the Gateway® LR reaction LR Clonase™
   2690..2708    -  promoter       T7 promoter: promoter for bacteriophage T7 RNA polymerase
   2898..2921    +  promoter       Pc promoter (fragment): intI1 (promoter lies within the coding sequence); class 1 integron promoter
   3097..3153    +  CDS            GmR (fragment): gentamycin acetyltransferase; aacC1; confers resistance to gentamycin
   3160..3951    +  CDS            SmR: aminoglycoside adenylyltransferase (Murphy, 1985); aadA; confers resistance to spectinomycin and streptomycin
   4044..4632    +  rep_origin     ori: high-copy-number ColE1/pMB1/pBR322/pUC origin of replication
