[The description below was written by a language model from this plasmid's Addgene catalogue record and pLannotate feature annotations shown in this document.]
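Description:
pAC1403-pCR8-Clover_NLSPUFc is a 4,694 bp Gateway entry-type plasmid (catalogued as a "Gateway donor") built on the Invitrogen pCR8/GW/TOPO backbone. It is propagated in E. coli through a high-copy ColE1/pUC-type origin and selected with spectinomycin via the aadA (SmR) aminoglycoside adenylyltransferase gene. The annotated fragments of a class 1 integron Pc promoter and a gentamicin acetyltransferase gene lie just upstream of this marker. rrnB T1 and T2 terminators sit upstream of the cloning region and insulate it from read-through transcription. The short lacI and lacZα matches appear to be backbone remnants, not functional genes.

The payload lies between attL1 and attL2 and is a synthetic open reading frame. The green/yellow fluorescent protein Clover is fused at the N terminus to a Pumilio/FBF (PUF) RNA-binding domain derived from human PUM1. The plasmid name indicates that a nuclear localisation signal sits between the two parts and that the domain is the "PUFc" variant, although the feature table does not annotate the NLS separately. The annotated region between the att sites contains no mammalian promoter; the only promoters near the insert are a flanking T7 promoter and an inverted SP6 match in the linker region. The cassette is therefore meant to be moved by an LR Clonase reaction into a destination vector that supplies the expression elements.

The associated publication places the construct in the Casilio system, a CRISPR-Cas9–Pumilio hybrid for gene regulation and genomic labelling. A fluorescent PUF fusion such as this one fits the genomic labelling application, though the record itself does not give further details of its use.
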