Addgene plasmid #71901: pAC1403-pCR8-Clover_NLSPUFc
Purpose: Clover_NLSPUFc in pCR8 gateway donor vector
Depositing lab: Albert Cheng. Depositing organization: Jackson Laboratory. Publication: Casilio: a versatile CRISPR-Cas9-Pumilio hybrid for gene regulation and genomic labeling. Cheng AW, Jillette N, Lee P, Plaskon D, Fujiwara Y, Wang W, Taghbalout A, Wang H. Cell Res. 2016 Feb;26(2):254-7. doi: 10.1038/cr.2016.3. Epub 2016 Jan 15. PubMed 26768771.
Backbone
  Vector backbone: pCR8/GW/TOPO
  Backbone manufacturer: Invitrogen
  Vector type: Gateway Donor
Growth in bacteria
  Bacterial resistance: Spectinomycin, 50 μg/mL
  Growth temperature: 37°C
  Growth strain: DH5alpha
  Copy number: Unknown
Gene/Insert
  Gene/Insert name: Clover_PUFc
  Species: Synthetic
  Tag / fusion protein: Clover (N terminal on insert)
  Cloning method: Unknown
  Sequencing primers: 5′ M13F; 3′ M13R
Terms and licenses: Academic/Nonprofit Terms; Industry Terms: Not Available to Industry
Depositor comments: Please visit http://casil.io for more information, updates, and protocols.
How to cite: pAC1403-pCR8-Clover_NLSPUFc was a gift from Albert Cheng (Addgene plasmid # 71901)
