>Addgene plasmid #71901 | pAC1403-pCR8-Clover_NLSPUFc | addgene partial sequence | sequence record 136905 | M13-F20 5'-TGTAAAACGACGGCCAGT-3'
ATTTTATTTTGACTGATAGTGACCTGTTCGTTGCAACAAATTGATGAGCAATGCTTTTTTATAATGCCAA
CTTTGTACAAAAAAGCAGGCTCCGAATTCACCGGTGCCGCCACCATGGTGAGCAAGGGCGAGGAGCTGTT
CACCGGGGTGGTGCCCATCCTGGTCGAGCTGGACGGCGACGTAAACGGCCACAAGTTCAGCGTCCGCGGC
GAGGGCGAGGGCGATGCCACCAACGGCAAGCTGACCCTGAAGTTCATCTGCACCACCGGCAAGCTGCCCG
TGCCCTGGCCCACCCTCGTGACCACCTTCGGCTACGGCGTGGCCTGCTTCAGCCGCTACCCCGACCACAT
GAAGCAGCACGACTTCTTCAAGTCCGCCATGCCCGAAGGCTACGTCCAGGAGCGCACCATCTCTTTCAAG
GACGACGGTACCTACAAGACCCGCGCCGAGGTGAAGTTCGAGGGCGACACCCTGGTGAACCGCATCGAGC
TGAAGGGCATCGACTTCAAGGAGGACGGCAACATCCTGGGGCACAAGCTGGAGTACAACTTCAACAGCCA
CAACGTCTATATCACGGCCGACAAGCAGAAGAACGGCATCAAGGCTAACTTCAAGATCCGCCACAACGTT
GAGGACGGCAGCGTGCAGCTCGCCGACCACTACCAGCAGAACACCCCCATCGGCGACGGCCCCGTGCTGC
TGCCCGACAACCACTACCTGAGCCATCAGTCCGCCCTGAGCAAAGACCCCAACGAGAAGCGCGATCACAT
GGTCCTGCTGGAGTTCGTGACCGCCGCCGGGATTACACATGGCATGGACGAGCTGTACAAGTCTAGAGGG
CCCTATTCTATAGTGTCACCTAAATGCGGAGGCGGCGGTAGCGGGCCGGCCGGGATCCTCCCCCCCAAGA
AAAA
