>Addgene plasmid #71901 | pAC1403-pCR8-Clover_NLSPUFc | addgene partial sequence | sequence record 136947 | M13-Rev 5'-CAGGAAACAGCTATGACC-3'
TCAGCTGGATGGCAAATAATGATTTTATTTTGACTGATAGTGACCTGTTCGTTGCAACAAATTGATGAGC
AATTATTTTTTATAATGCCAACTTTGTACAAGAAAGCTGGGTCGAATTCTTAATTAATCACCCTAAGTCA
ACACCGTTCTTCATGTAGTACTTCTCCAGCTTGGCCAGAATGTGCTTGCCATAGGTGTACTTACGAAGAG
TTGCGATGTGGGGCCGGATCTTATGCATGACGATCTTCCGCTGGCCTGGCTCCGCCACGTCAATCATCTT
CTGGACCACGTAGTTGGCATACTGGTCCTTCATCATGGTGTATAAGGCACTGTGGGGACCGTCGTTCATG
GTGCACACCTCGTCGATGAGCACAGCGCGCTCCGTACGTGAGGCGTGAGTAACACACTTCTGCACAACAT
TGTTTGCAAATTTGTGCTGACTCAATACAAGTACATTGCCTCGGATTTCTGCTACAATTTTGCTTTTATC
CTCAGGACGACCGTGCTCCAGTACATGTTCGATTACATAACTTCCATATTGATCCTGTACCAGCTGCTCT
GTGTGCTGGTGAAGCTCCTCTAAAATAGGGAGTGTCTGGTCAGGGAGACAGTGCTCCAGGATTCTCTGAA
TCACTCGGCAGCCATAAGGATGTGTGGATAAGGCAAATACCTGTCCCTTAAACGCGTCGATGATAAATTG
CAAAGACTGGGGCTGTACACATTCAATGCATTTCTGAACCACGTGATTGCCATTCTGATCTTTCACACAC
TTCAAGACATGGCCATCTAGTTCCCGAACCATCTCATTCTGCTGGTCTGAAGGAATAAACTCAAGAGCTT
TCTCGATAACACGGCTGCCATACATCTGTAGTGCCAATGACAGGACGTGGCCTCGAATCCGTTCTGCCAA
AGCCAGCTTCTGTTCAAGACTGCCAAATTCAAAGAACTTCTGAATGACGTAATTACCAAACACATCCACC
ATGAGTTGGTAGGCAGCCTGGAGGATTTCATTGAAGACAAGCTGGCGCTCAGCTGGTGTGGCACGCTCCA
